Addgene plasmid #76083: ALPK1 gRNA (BRDN0001145294)
Purpose: 3rd generation lentiviral gRNA plasmid targeting human ALPK1
Depositing lab: John Doench & David Root. Depositing organization: Broad Institute. Publication: Optimized sgRNA design to maximize activity and minimize off-target effects of CRISPR-Cas9. Doench JG, Fusi N, Sullender M, Hegde M, Vaimberg EW, Donovan KF, Smith I, Tothova Z, Wilen C, Orchard R, Virgin HW, Listgarten J, Root DE. Nat Biotechnol. 2016 Jan 18. doi: 10.1038/nbt.3437. PubMed 26780180.
Backbone
  Vector backbone: lentiGuide-Puro
  Backbone manufacturer: Zhang Lab (Addgene plasmid # 52963)
  Vector type: Mammalian Expression, Lentiviral, CRISPR
  Selectable markers: Puromycin
Growth in bacteria
  Bacterial resistance: Ampicillin, 100 μg/mL
  Growth temperature: 37°C
  Growth strain: DH5alpha
  Copy number: High Copy
Gene/Insert
  Gene/Insert name: ALPK1 (alt names: ALPK1; NM_001102406.1)
  gRNA/shRNA sequence: CATCCTCGCTCGGGACTGTG
  Species: H. sapiens (human)
  Entrez Gene: ALPK1 (a.k.a. 8430410J10Rik, LAK, ROSAH)
  Promoter: hU6
  Cloning method: Unknown
  Sequencing primers: 5′ U6-F; 3′ pS2-R
Terms and licenses: Academic/Nonprofit Terms; Industry Terms: Not Available to Industry
Depositor comments: The gRNA was designed to target the following Genbank reference sequence(s): NM_001102406.1,NM_001253884.1,NM_025144.3. Note that this plasmid does NOT contain Cas9. It should be used in conjunction with lentiCas9-Blast (Addgene #52962) or otherwise with cell lines already expressing Cas9. Browse the full kinome gRNA library at http://www.addgene.org/pooled-library/broadgpp-human-kinome/ or visit http://www.broadinstitute.org/rnai/public/ for detailed protocols and information.
How to cite: ALPK1 gRNA (BRDN0001145294) was a gift from John Doench & David Root (Addgene plasmid # 76083 ; http://n2t.net/addgene:76083 ; RRID:Addgene_76083)
