[The description below was written by a language model from this plasmid's Addgene catalogue record, the feature table of its GenBank file and pLannotate feature annotations shown in this document.]
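Description:
ALPK1 gRNA (BRDN0001145294) is a third-generation lentiviral CRISPR guide plasmid of 8,323 nt, built on the lentiGuide-Puro backbone and designed to deliver a single guide RNA against human ALPK1 (alpha kinase 1). In bacteria it is maintained through a high-copy ColE1/pUC-type origin with ampicillin selection (AmpR under its own promoter). An f1 origin and remnants of a lac/T7/T3 cloning region are also present. The transfer cassette is flanked by an RSV promoter-driven truncated HIV-1 5' LTR and a self-inactivating ΔU3 3' LTR. It carries the Ψ packaging signal, a partial gag sequence, the Rev response element and a cPPT/CTS, so the viral genome can be packaged when helper functions are supplied in trans, and it integrates without regenerating an active LTR promoter.

The payload consists of two expression units. A human U6 RNA polymerase III promoter drives the 20-nt ALPK1 spacer fused to the Streptococcus pyogenes Cas9 guide RNA scaffold. The spacer was designed against three ALPK1 reference transcripts. Downstream, the EF-1α core promoter with its intron A drives puromycin N-acetyltransferase for selection of transduced mammalian cells, followed by a WPRE to enhance transcript expression. An SV40 poly(A) signal and SV40 origin lie outside the 3' LTR.

The plasmid does not encode Cas9, so it must be paired with a separate Cas9 vector or used in cells that already express Cas9. It belongs to a human kinome guide collection and is suited to ALPK1 knockout experiments. Two additional partial GenBank records held for the plasmid cover only the U6–scaffold–cPPT region and the spacer itself.
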