Features (pLannotate 1.2.2; 29 found; start..end, strand, type, name):
     14..80      +  CDS            small t antigen (fragment): SV40 (simian virus 40) small t antigen
    106..317     +  promoter       EF-1α core promoter: core promoter for human elongation factor EF-1α
    318..1256    +  intron         EF-1α intron A: intron upstream of the start codon of human EF-1α
   1278..1877    +  CDS            PuroR (fragment): puromycin N-acetyltransferase; pac from Streptomyces; confers resistance to puromycin
   1893..2481    +  misc_feature   WPRE: woodchuck hepatitis virus posttranscriptional regulatory element
   2532..2551    +  misc_feature   cPPT/CTS (fragment): central polypurine tract and central termination sequence of HIV-1
   2553..2786    +  LTR            3' LTR (ΔU3): self-inactivating 3' long terminal repeat (LTR) from HIV-1
   2864..2985    +  polyA_signal   SV40 poly(A) signal: SV40 polyadenylation signal
   3025..3160    +  rep_origin     SV40 ori: SV40 origin of replication
   3181..3199    -  promoter       T7 promoter: promoter for bacteriophage T7 RNA polymerase
   3207..3362    +  CDS            lacZα (fragment): LacZα fragment of β-galactosidase; lacZ fragment
   3367..3795    +  rep_origin     f1 ori (sequence partly withheld): f1 bacteriophage origin of replication; arrow indicates direction of (+) strand synthesis
   3848..3952    +  promoter       AmpR promoter: bla
   3953..4813    +  CDS            AmpR: β-lactamase; bla; confers resistance to ampicillin, carbenicillin, and related antibiotics
   4984..5572    +  rep_origin     ori: high-copy-number ColE1/pMB1/pBR322/pUC origin of replication
   5755..5847    +  CDS            lacI (fragment): lac repressor; lacI; The lac repressor binds to the lac operator to inhibit transcription in E. coli. This inhibition can be relieved by adding lactose or isopropyl-β-D-thiogalactopyranoside (IPTG).
   5860..5881    +  protein_bind   CAP binding site: CAP binding activates transcription in the presence of cAMP. E. coli catabolite activator protein
   5896..5926    +  promoter       lac promoter: promoter for the E. coli lac operon
   5934..5950    +  protein_bind   lac operator: The lac repressor binds to the lac operator to inhibit transcription in E. coli. This inhibition can be relieved by adding lactose or isopropyl-β-D-thiogalactopyranoside (IPTG). lac repressor encoded by lacI
   5995..6013    +  promoter       T3 promoter: promoter for bacteriophage T3 RNA polymerase
   6041..6267    +  promoter       RSV promoter: Rous sarcoma virus enhancer/promoter
   6268..6448    +  LTR            5' LTR (truncated): truncated 5' long terminal repeat (LTR) from HIV-1
   6495..6620    +  misc_feature   HIV-1 Ψ: packaging signal of human immunodeficiency virus type 1
   6604..6967    +  CDS            HIV-1 gag (fragment): gag protein from human immunodeficiency virus 1; gag
   7113..7346    +  misc_feature   RRE: The Rev response element (RRE) of HIV-1 allows for Rev-dependent mRNA export from the nucleus to the cytoplasm.
   7723..7749    +  CDS            Rev (fragment): human immunodeficiency virus 1 (HIV-1) Rev protein; rev; enhances nuclear export of unspliced and incompletely spliced viral mRNAs
   7753..7993    +  promoter       U6 promoter: RNA polymerase III promoter for human U6 snRNA
   8023..8098    +  misc_RNA       gRNA scaffold: guide RNA scaffold for the Streptococcus pyogenes CRISPR/Cas9 system
   8154..8271    +  misc_feature   cPPT/CTS: central polypurine tract and central termination sequence of HIV-1
>Addgene plasmid #76083 | ALPK1 gRNA (BRDN0001145294) | addgene full sequence | sequence record 185150 | Addgene Assembled Sequence
CCCGGGTGCAAAGATGGATAAAGTTTTAAACAGAGAGGAATCTTTGCAGCTAATGGACCTTCTAGGTCTT
GAAAGGAGTGGGAATTGGCTCCGGTGCCCGTCAGTGGGCAGAGCGCACATCGCCCACAGTCCCCGAGAAG
TTGGGGGGAGGGGTCGGCAATTGATCCGGTGCCTAGAGAAGGTGGCGCGGGGTAAACTGGGAAAGTGATG
TCGTGTACTGGCTCCGCCTTTTTCCCGAGGGTGGGGGAGAACCGTATATAAGTGCAGTAGTCGCCGTGAA
CGTTCTTTTTCGCAACGGGTTTGCCGCCAGAACACAGGTAAGTGCCGTGTGTGGTTCCCGCGGGCCTGGC
CTCTTTACGGGTTATGGCCCTTGCGTGCCTTGAATTACTTCCACCTGGCTGCAGTACGTGATTCTTGATC
CCGAGCTTCGGGTTGGAAGTGGGTGGGAGAGTTCGAGGCCTTGCGCTTAAGGAGCCCCTTCGCCTCGTGC
TTGAGTTGAGGCCTGGCCTGGGCGCTGGGGCCGCCGCGTGCGAATCTGGTGGCACCTTCGCGCCTGTCTC
GCTGCTTTCGATAAGTCTCTAGCCATTTAAAATTTTTGATGACCTGCTGCGACGCTTTTTTTCTGGCAAG
ATAGTCTTGTAAATGCGGGCCAAGATCTGCACACTGGTATTTCGGTTTTTGGGGCCGCGGGCGGCGACGG
GGCCCGTGCGTCCCAGCGCACATGTTCGGCGAGGCGGGGCCTGCGAGCGCGGCCACCGAGAATCGGACGG
GGGTAGTCTCAAGCTGGCCGGCCTGCTCTGGTGCCTGGCCTCGCGCCGCCGTGTATCGCCCCGCCCTGGG
CGGCAAGGCTGGCCCGGTCGGCACCAGTTGCGTGAGCGGAAAGATGGCCGCTTCCCGGCCCTGCTGCAGG
GAGCTCAAAATGGAGGACGCGGCGCTCGGGAGAGCGGGCGGGTGAGTCACCCACACAAAGGAAAAGGGCC
TTTCCGTCCTCAGCCGTCGCTTCATGTGACTCCACGGAGTACCGGGCGCCGTCCAGGCACCTCGATTAGT
TCTCGAGCTTTTGGAGTACGTCGTCTTTAGGTTGGGGGGAGGGGTTTTATGCGATGGAGTTTCCCCACAC
TGAGTGGGTGGAGACTGAAGTTAGGCCAGCTTGGCACTTGATGTAATTCTCCTTGGAATTTGCCCTTTTT
GAGTTTGGATCTTGGTTCATTCTCAAGCCTCAGACAGTGGTTCAAAGTTTTTTTCTTCCATTTCAGGTGT
CGTGACGTACGGCCACCATGACCGAGTACAAGCCCACGGTGCGCCTCGCCACCCGCGACGACGTCCCCAG
GGCCGTACGCACCCTCGCCGCCGCGTTCGCCGACTACCCCGCCACGCGCCACACCGTCGATCCGGACCGC
CACATCGAGCGGGTCACCGAGCTGCAAGAACTCTTCCTCACGCGCGTCGGGCTCGACATCGGCAAGGTGT
GGGTCGCGGACGACGGCGCCGCCGTGGCGGTCTGGACCACGCCGGAGAGCGTCGAAGCGGGGGCGGTGTT
CGCCGAGATCGGCCCGCGCATGGCCGAGTTGAGCGGTTCCCGGCTGGCCGCGCAGCAACAGATGGAAGGC
CTCCTGGCGCCGCACCGGCCCAAGGAGCCCGCGTGGTTCCTGGCCACCGTCGGAGTCTCGCCCGACCACC
AGGGCAAGGGTCTGGGCAGCGCCGTCGTGCTCCCCGGAGTGGAGGCGGCCGAGCGCGCCGGGGTGCCCGC
CTTCCTGGAGACCTCCGCGCCCCGCAACCTCCCCTTCTACGAGCGGCTCGGCTTCACCGTCACCGCCGAC
GTCGAGGTGCCCGAAGGACCGCGCACCTGGTGCATGACCCGCAAGCCCGGTGCCTGAACGCGTTAAGTCG
ACAATCAACCTCTGGATTACAAAATTTGTGAAAGATTGACTGGTATTCTTAACTATGTTGCTCCTTTTAC
GCTATGTGGATACGCTGCTTTAATGCCTTTGTATCATGCTATTGCTTCCCGTATGGCTTTCATTTTCTCC
TCCTTGTATAAATCCTGGTTGCTGTCTCTTTATGAGGAGTTGTGGCCCGTTGTCAGGCAACGTGGCGTGG
TGTGCACTGTGTTTGCTGACGCAACCCCCACTGGTTGGGGCATTGCCACCACCTGTCAGCTCCTTTCCGG
GACTTTCGCTTTCCCCCTCCCTATTGCCACGGCGGAACTCATCGCCGCCTGCCTTGCCCGCTGCTGGACA
GGGGCTCGGCTGTTGGGCACTGACAATTCCGTGGTGTTGTCGGGGAAATCATCGTCCTTTCCTTGGCTGC
TCGCCTGTGTTGCCACCTGGATTCTGCGCGGGACGTCCTTCTGCTACGTCCCTTCGGCCCTCAATCCAGC
GGACCTTCCTTCCCGCGGCCTGCTGCCGGCTCTGCGGCCTCTTCCGCGTCTTCGCCTTCGCCCTCAGACG
AGTCGGATCTCCCTTTGGGCCGCCTCCCCGCGTCGACTTTAAGACCAATGACTTACAAGGCAGCTGTAGA
TCTTAGCCACTTTTTAAAAGAAAAGGGGGGACTGGAAGGGCTAATTCACTCCCAACGAAGACAAGATCTG
CTTTTTGCTTGTACTGGGTCTCTCTGGTTAGACCAGATCTGAGCCTGGGAGCTCTCTGGCTAACTAGGGA
ACCCACTGCTTAAGCCTCAATAAAGCTTGCCTTGAGTGCTTCAAGTAGTGTGTGCCCGTCTGTTGTGTGA
CTCTGGTAACTAGAGATCCCTCAGACCCTTTTAGTCAGTGTGGAAAATCTCTAGCAGTACGTATAGTAGT
TCATGTCATCTTATTATTCAGTATTTATAACTTGCAAAGAAATGAATATCAGAGAGTGAGAGGAACTTGT
TTATTGCAGCTTATAATGGTTACAAATAAAGCAATAGCATCACAAATTTCACAAATAAAGCATTTTTTTC
ACTGCATTCTAGTTGTGGTTTGTCCAAACTCATCAATGTATCTTATCATGTCTGGCTCTAGCTATCCCGC
CCCTAACTCCGCCCATCCCGCCCCTAACTCCGCCCAGTTCCGCCCATTCTCCGCCCCATGGCTGACTAAT
TTTTTTTATTTATGCAGAGGCCGAGGCCGCCTCGGCCTCTGAGCTATTCCAGAAGTAGTGAGGAGGCTTT
TTTGGAGGCCTAGGGACGTACCCAATTCGCCCTATAGTGAGTCGTATTACGCGCGCTCACTGGCCGTCGT
TTTACAACGTCGTGACTGGGAAAACCCTGGCGTTACCCAACTTAATCGCCTTGCAGCACATCCCCCTTTC
GCCAGCTGGCGTAATAGCGAAGAGGCCCGCACCGATCGCCCTTCCCAACAGTTGCGCAGCCTGAATGGCG
AATGGG
[124 nt withheld, positions 3367-3490]
C
[91 nt withheld, positions 3492-3582]
A
[49 nt withheld, positions 3584-3632]
CCTTTGACGTTGGAGTCCACGTTCTTT
[37 nt withheld, positions 3660-3696]
ACCCTATCTCGGTCTATTCTTTTGATTTATAAGGGATTTTGCCGATTTCGGCCTATTGGTTAAAAAATGA
GCTGATTTAACAAAAATTTAACGCGAATTTTAACAAAATATTAACGCTTACAATTTAGGTGGCACTTTTC
GGGGAAATGTGCGCGGAACCCCTATTTGTTTATTTTTCTAAATACATTCAAATATGTATCCGCTCATGAG
ACAATAACCCTGATAAATGCTTCAATAATATTGAAAAAGGAAGAGTATGAGTATTCAACATTTCCGTGTC
GCCCTTATTCCCTTTTTTGCGGCATTTTGCCTTCCTGTTTTTGCTCACCCAGAAACGCTGGTGAAAGTAA
AAGATGCTGAAGATCAGTTGGGTGCACGAGTGGGTTACATCGAACTGGATCTCAACAGCGGTAAGATCCT
TGAGAGTTTTCGCCCCGAAGAACGTTTTCCAATGATGAGCACTTTTAAAGTTCTGCTATGTGGCGCGGTA
TTATCCCGTATTGACGCCGGGCAAGAGCAACTCGGTCGCCGCATACACTATTCTCAGAATGACTTGGTTG
AGTACTCACCAGTCACAGAAAAGCATCTTACGGATGGCATGACAGTAAGAGAATTATGCAGTGCTGCCAT
AACCATGAGTGATAACACTGCGGCCAACTTACTTCTGACAACGATCGGAGGACCGAAGGAGCTAACCGCT
TTTTTGCACAACATGGGGGATCATGTAACTCGCCTTGATCGTTGGGAACCGGAGCTGAATGAAGCCATAC
CAAACGACGAGCGTGACACCACGATGCCTGTAGCAATGGCAACAACGTTGCGCAAACTATTAACTGGCGA
ACTACTTACTCTAGCTTCCCGGCAACAATTAATAGACTGGATGGAGGCGGATAAAGTTGCAGGACCACTT
CTGCGCTCGGCCCTTCCGGCTGGCTGGTTTATTGCTGATAAATCTGGAGCCGGTGAGCGTGGGTCTCGCG
GTATCATTGCAGCACTGGGGCCAGATGGTAAGCCCTCCCGTATCGTAGTTATCTACACGACGGGGAGTCA
GGCAACTATGGATGAACGAAATAGACAGATCGCTGAGATAGGTGCCTCACTGATTAAGCATTGGTAACTG
TCAGACCAAGTTTACTCATATATACTTTAGATTGATTTAAAACTTCATTTTTAATTTAAAAGGATCTAGG
TGAAGATCCTTTTTGATAATCTCATGACCAAAATCCCTTAACGTGAGTTTTCGTTCCACTGAGCGTCAGA
CCCCGTAGAAAAGATCAAAGGATCTTCTTGAGATCCTTTTTTTCTGCGCGTAATCTGCTGCTTGCAAACA
AAAAAACCACCGCTACCAGCGGTGGTTTGTTTGCCGGATCAAGAGCTACCAACTCTTTTTCCGAAGGTAA
CTGGCTTCAGCAGAGCGCAGATACCAAATACTGTTCTTCTAGTGTAGCCGTAGTTAGGCCACCACTTCAA
GAACTCTGTAGCACCGCCTACATACCTCGCTCTGCTAATCCTGTTACCAGTGGCTGCTGCCAGTGGCGAT
AAGTCGTGTCTTACCGGGTTGGACTCAAGACGATAGTTACCGGATAAGGCGCAGCGGTCGGGCTGAACGG
GGGGTTCGTGCACACAGCCCAGCTTGGAGCGAACGACCTACACCGAACTGAGATACCTACAGCGTGAGCT
ATGAGAAAGCGCCACGCTTCCCGAAGGGAGAAAGGCGGACAGGTATCCGGTAAGCGGCAGGGTCGGAACA
GGAGAGCGCACGAGGGAGCTTCCAGGGGGAAACGCCTGGTATCTTTATAGTCCTGTCGGGTTTCGCCACC
TCTGACTTGAGCGTCGATTTTTGTGATGCTCGTCAGGGGGGCGGAGCCTATGGAAAAACGCCAGCAACGC
GGCCTTTTTACGGTTCCTGGCCTTTTGCTGGCCTTTTGCTCACATGTTCTTTCCTGCGTTATCCCCTGAT
TCTGTGGATAACCGTATTACCGCCTTTGAGTGAGCTGATACCGCTCGCCGCAGCCGAACGACCGAGCGCA
GCGAGTCAGTGAGCGAGGAAGCGGAAGAGCGCCCAATACGCAAACCGCCTCTCCCCGCGCGTTGGCCGAT
TCATTAATGCAGCTGGCACGACAGGTTTCCCGACTGGAAAGCGGGCAGTGAGCGCAACGCAATTAATGTG
AGTTAGCTCACTCATTAGGCACCCCAGGCTTTACACTTTATGCTTCCGGCTCGTATGTTGTGTGGAATTG
TGAGCGGATAACAATTTCACACAGGAAACAGCTATGACCATGATTACGCCAAGCGCGCAATTAACCCTCA
CTAAAGGGAACAAAAGCTGGAGCTGCAAGCTTAATGTAGTCTTATGCAATACTCTTGTAGTCTTGCAACA
TGGTAACGATGAGTTAGCAACATGCCTTACAAGGAGAGAAAAAGCACCGTGCATGCCGATTGGTGGAAGT
AAGGTGGTACGATCGTGCCTTATTAGGAAGGCAACAGACGGGTCTGACATGGATTGGACGAACCACTGAA
TTGCCGCATTGCAGAGATATTGTATTTAAGTGCCTAGCTCGATACATAAACGGGTCTCTCTGGTTAGACC
AGATCTGAGCCTGGGAGCTCTCTGGCTAACTAGGGAACCCACTGCTTAAGCCTCAATAAAGCTTGCCTTG
AGTGCTTCAAGTAGTGTGTGCCCGTCTGTTGTGTGACTCTGGTAACTAGAGATCCCTCAGACCCTTTTAG
TCAGTGTGGAAAATCTCTAGCAGTGGCGCCCGAACAGGGACTTGAAAGCGAAAGGGAAACCAGAGGAGCT
CTCTCGACGCAGGACTCGGCTTGCTGAAGCGCGCACGGCAAGAGGCGAGGGGCGGCGACTGGTGAGTACG
CCAAAAATTTTGACTAGCGGAGGCTAGAAGGAGAGAGATGGGTGCGAGAGCGTCAGTATTAAGCGGGGGA
GAATTAGATCGCGATGGGAAAAAATTCGGTTAAGGCCAGGGGGAAAGAAAAAATATAAATTAAAACATAT
AGTATGGGCAAGCAGGGAGCTAGAACGATTCGCAGTTAATCCTGGCCTGTTAGAAACATCAGAAGGCTGT
AGACAAATACTGGGACAGCTACAACCATCCCTTCAGACAGGATCAGAAGAACTTAGATCATTATATAATA
CAGTAGCAACCCTCTATTGTGTGCATCAAAGGATAGAGATAAAAGACACCAAGGAAGCTTTAGACAAGAT
AGAGGAAGAGCAAAACAAAAGTAAGACCACCGCACAGCAAGCGGCCGCTGATCTTCAGACCTGGAGGAGG
AGATATGAGGGACAATTGGAGAAGTGAATTATATAAATATAAAGTAGTAAAAATTGAACCATTAGGAGTA
GCACCCACCAAGGCAAAGAGAAGAGTGGTGCAGAGAGAAAAAAGAGCAGTGGGAATAGGAGCTTTGTTCC
TTGGGTTCTTGGGAGCAGCAGGAAGCACTATGGGCGCAGCGTCAATGACGCTGACGGTACAGGCCAGACA
ATTATTGTCTGGTATAGTGCAGCAGCAGAACAATTTGCTGAGGGCTATTGAGGCGCAACAGCATCTGTTG
CAACTCACAGTCTGGGGCATCAAGCAGCTCCAGGCAAGAATCCTGGCTGTGGAAAGATACCTAAAGGATC
AACAGCTCCTGGGGATTTGGGGTTGCTCTGGAAAACTCATTTGCACCACTGCTGTGCCTTGGAATGCTAG
TTGGAGTAATAAATCTCTGGAACAGATTTGGAATCACACGACCTGGATGGAGTGGGACAGAGAAATTAAC
AATTACACAAGCTTAATACACTCCTTAATTGAAGAATCGCAAAACCAGCAAGAAAAGAATGAACAAGAAT
TATTGGAATTAGATAAATGGGCAAGTTTGTGGAATTGGTTTAACATAACAAATTGGCTGTGGTATATAAA
ATTATTCATAATGATAGTAGGAGGCTTGGTAGGTTTAAGAATAGTTTTTGCTGTACTTTCTATAGTGAAT
AGAGTTAGGCAGGGATATTCACCATTATCGTTTCAGACCCACCTCCCAACCCCGAGGGGACCCAGAGAGG
GCCTATTTCCCATGATTCCTTCATATTTGCATATACGATACAAGGCTGTTAGAGAGATAATTAGAATTAA
TTTGACTGTAAACACAAAGATATTAGTACAAAATACGTGACGTAGAAAGTAATAATTTCTTGGGTAGTTT
GCAGTTTTAAAATTATGTTTTAAAATGGACTATCATATGCTTACCGTAACTTGAAAGTATTTCGATTTCT
TGGCTTTATATATCTTGTGGAAAGGACGAAACACCGCATCCTCGCTCGGGACTGTGGTTTTAGAGCTAGA
AATAGCAAGTTAAAATAAGGCTAGTCCGTTATCAACTTGAAAAAGTGGCACCGAGTCGGTGCTTTTTTAA
GCTTGGCGTAACTAGATCTTGAGACAAATGGCAGTATTCATCCACAATTTTAAAAGAAAAGGGGGGATTG
GGGGGTACAGTGCAGGGGAAAGAATAGTAGACATAATAGCAACAGACATACAAACTAAAGAATTACAAAA
ACAAATTACAAAAATTCAAAATTTTCGGGTTTATTACAGGGACAGCAGAGATCCACTTTGGCGCCGGCTC
GAGGGGG
