LOCUS       Exported 20 bp ds-DNA linear SYN 31-MAY-2021
DEFINITION  3rd generation lentiviral gRNA plasmid targeting human ALPK1.
ACCESSION   .
VERSION     .
KEYWORDS    ALPK1 gRNA (BRDN0001145294)
SOURCE      synthetic DNA construct
  ORGANISM  synthetic DNA construct
REFERENCE   1 (bases 1 to 20)
  AUTHORS   Doench JG, Fusi N, Sullender M, Hegde M, Vaimberg EW, Donovan KF,
            Smith I, Tothova Z, Wilen C, Orchard R, Virgin HW, Listgarten J,
            Root DE
  TITLE     Optimized sgRNA design to maximize activity and minimize off-target
            effects of CRISPR-Cas9.
  JOURNAL   Nat Biotechnol. 2016 Jan 18. doi: 10.1038/nbt.3437.
  PUBMED    26780180
REFERENCE   2 (bases 1 to 20)
  AUTHORS   .
  TITLE     Direct Submission
  JOURNAL   Exported May 31, 2021 from SnapGene Server 1.1.58
            http://www.snapgene.com
FEATURES             Location/Qualifiers
     source          1..20
                     /organism="synthetic DNA construct"
                     /mol_type="other DNA"
ORIGIN
        1 catcctcgct cgggactgtg
//
