LOCUS       Exported 570 bp ds-DNA linear SYN 31-MAY-2021
DEFINITION  3rd generation lentiviral gRNA plasmid targeting human ALPK1.
ACCESSION   .
VERSION     .
KEYWORDS    ALPK1 gRNA (BRDN0001145294)
SOURCE      synthetic DNA construct
  ORGANISM  synthetic DNA construct
REFERENCE   1 (bases 1 to 570)
  AUTHORS   Doench JG, Fusi N, Sullender M, Hegde M, Vaimberg EW, Donovan KF,
            Smith I, Tothova Z, Wilen C, Orchard R, Virgin HW, Listgarten J,
            Root DE
  TITLE     Optimized sgRNA design to maximize activity and minimize off-target
            effects of CRISPR-Cas9.
  JOURNAL   Nat Biotechnol. 2016 Jan 18. doi: 10.1038/nbt.3437.
  PUBMED    26780180
REFERENCE   2 (bases 1 to 570)
  AUTHORS   .
  TITLE     Direct Submission
  JOURNAL   Exported May 31, 2021 from SnapGene Server 1.1.58
            http://www.snapgene.com
FEATURES             Location/Qualifiers
     source          1..570
                     /organism="synthetic DNA construct"
                     /mol_type="other DNA"
     primer_bind     59..78
                     /label=LKO.1 5'
                     /note="Human U6 promoter, forward primer"
     misc_RNA        158..233
                     /label=gRNA scaffold
                     /note="guide RNA scaffold for the Streptococcus pyogenes
                     CRISPR/Cas9 system"
     misc_feature    289..406
                     /label=cPPT/CTS
                     /note="central polypurine tract and central termination
                     sequence of HIV-1"
ORIGIN
        1 acgtagaaag taataatttc ttgggtagtt tgcagtttta aaattatgtt ttaaaatgga
       61 ctatcatatg cttaccgtaa cttgaaagta tttcgatttc ttggctttat atatcttgtg
      121 gaaaggacga aacaccgcat cctcgctcgg gactgtggtt ttagagctag aaatagcaag
      181 ttaaaataag gctagtccgt tatcaacttg aaaaagtggc accgagtcgg tgctttttta
      241 agcttggcgt aactagatct tgagacaaat ggcagtattc atccacaatt ttaaaagaaa
      301 aggggggatt ggggggtaca gtgcagggga aagaatagta gacataatag caacagacat
      361 acaaactaaa gaattacaaa aacaaattac aaaaattcaa aattttcggg tttattacag
      421 ggacagcaga gatccacttt ggcgccggct cgagggggcc cgggtgcaaa gatggataaa
      481 gttttaaaca gagaggaatc tttgcagcta atggaccttc taggtcttga aaggagtggg
      541 aattggctcc ggtgcccgtc agtgggcaga
//
